>Addgene plasmid #54709 | mTopaz-C1 | depositor partial sequence | sequence record 85106 | insert sequence
GTAACAACTCCGCCCCATTGACGCAAATGGGCGGTAGGCGTGTACGGTGGGAGGTCTATATAAGCAGAGC
TGGTTTAGTGAACCGTCAGATCCGCTAGCGCTACCGGTCGCCACCATGGTGAGCAAGGGCGAGGAGCTGT
TCACCGGGGTGGTGCCCATCCTGGTCGAGCTGGACGGCGACGTAAACGGCCACAAGTTCAGCGTGTCCGG
CGAGGGCGAGGGCGATGCCACCTACGGCAAGCTGACCCTGAAGTTCATCTGCACCACCGGCAAGCTGCCC
GTGCCCTGGCCCACCCTCGTGACCACCTTCGGCTACGGCGTGCAGTGCTTCGCCCGCTACCCCGACCACA
TGCGCCAGCACGACTTCTTCAAGTCCGCCATGCCCGAAGGCTACGTCCAGGAGCGCACCATCTTCTTCAA
GGACGACGGCAACTACAAGACCCGCGCCGAGGTGAAGTTCGAGGGCGACACCCTGGTGAACCGCATCGAG
CTGAAGGGCATCGACTTCAAGGAGGACGGCAACATCCTGGGGCACAAGCTGGAGTACAACTACAACAGCC
ACAACGTCTATATCATGGCCGACAAGCAGAAGAACGGCATCAAGGTGAACTTCAAGATCCGCCACAACAT
CGAGGACGGCAGCGTGCAGCTCGCCGACCACTACCAGCAGAACACCCCCATCGGCGACGGCCCCGTGCTG
CTGCCCGACAACCACTACCTGAGCTACCAGTCCAAGCTGAGCAAAGACCCCAACGAGAAGCGCGATCACA
TGGTCCTGCTGGAGTTCGTGACCGCCGCCGGGATCACTCTCGGCATGGACGAGCTGTACAAGTCCGGACT
CAGATCTCGAGCTCAAGCTTCGAATTCTGCAGTCGACGGTACCGCGGGCCCGGGATCCACCGGATCTAGA
TAACTGATCATAATCAGCCATACCACATTTGTAGAGGTTTTACTTGCTTTAAAAAACCTCCCACACCTCC
CCCTGAACCTGAAA
