>Addgene plasmid #54709 | mTopaz-C1 | addgene partial sequence | sequence record 90974 | CMV-F 5'-CGCAAATGGGCGGTAGGCGTG-3'
GTGAACCGTCAGATCCGCTAGCGCTACCGGTCGCCACCATGGTGAGCAAGGGCGAGGAGCTGTTCACCGG
GGTGGTGCCCATCCTGGTCGAGCTGGACGGCGACGTAAACGGCCACAAGTTCAGCGTGTCCGGCGAGGGC
GAGGGCGATGCCACCTACGGCAAGCTGACCCTGAAGTTCATCTGCACCACCGGCAAGCTGCCCGTGCCCT
GGCCCACCCTCGTGACCACCTTCGGCTACGGCGTGCAGTGCTTCGCCCGCTACCCCGACCACATGCGCCA
GCACGACTTCTTCAAGTCCGCCATGCCCGAAGGCTACGTCCAGGAGCGCACCATCTTCTTCAAGGACGAC
GGCAACTACAAGACCCGCGCCGAGGTGAAGTTCGAGGGCGACACCCTGGTGAACCGCATCGAGCTGAAGG
GCATCGACTTCAAGGAGGACGGCAACATCCTGGGGCACAAGCTGGAGTACAACTACAACAGCCACAACGT
CTATATCATGGCCGACAAGCAGAAGAACGGCATCAAGGTGAACTTCAAGATCCGCCACAACATCGAGGAC
GGCAGCGTGCAGCTCGCCGACCACTACCAGCAGAACACCCCCATCGGCGACGGCCCCGTGCTGCTGCCCG
ACAACCACTACCTGAGCTACCAGTCCAAGCTGAGCAAAGACCCCAACGAGAAGCGCGATCACATGGTCCT
GCTGGAGTTCGTGACCGCCGCCGGGATCACTCTCGGCATGGACGA
