[The description below was written by a language model from this plasmid's Addgene catalogue record.]
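Description:
mTopaz-C1 is an empty mammalian expression backbone of about 4.75 kb, designed for building fluorescent fusion proteins. It carries the coding sequence for mTopaz, a yellow-emitting variant of wild-type GFP defined in the record by the substitutions S65G, S72A, K79R, T203Y and A206K, with excitation at 514 nm and emission at 527 nm. T203Y is the change characteristic of the yellow-shifted GFP family, and A206K is the well-known substitution that suppresses the weak dimerisation of Aequorea-derived proteins, which accounts for the "m" (monomeric) prefix. In the C1 configuration the fluorescent protein sits upstream of the cloning site, so a gene of interest inserted in frame is expressed with mTopaz fused to its N terminus. No insert is present in the deposited plasmid.

The plasmid is maintained at high copy in standard E. coli cloning strains under kanamycin selection, and it provides a neomycin resistance marker so that stably transfected mammalian cells can be selected with G418. The record does not state the promoter driving mTopaz, the origin of replication, the polyadenylation signal or the composition of the multiple cloning site, and no feature table is supplied, so these elements cannot be confirmed here. Typical uses are cloning a protein of interest downstream of mTopaz to follow its subcellular localisation or dynamics by live-cell fluorescence microscopy. Expressing the unfused fluorescent protein can also serve as a transfection marker or as a localisation control alongside tagged constructs.
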