Addgene plasmid #54709: mTopaz-C1
Purpose: (Empty Backbone) Localization: C1 Cloning Vector, Excitation: 514, Emission: 527
Depositing lab: Michael Davidson. Depositing organization: Florida State University, Tallahassee.
Backbone
  Vector backbone: mTopaz-C1
  Backbone size (bp): 4750
  Vector type: Mammalian Expression
  Selectable markers: Neomycin (select with G418)
  Tag / fusion protein: mTopaz (N terminal on backbone)
Growth in bacteria
  Bacterial resistance: Kanamycin, 50 μg/mL
  Growth temperature: 37°C
  Growth strain: DH5alpha
  Copy number: High Copy
Gene/Insert
  Gene/Insert name: None
  Tag / fusion protein: mTopaz (N terminal on backbone)
Terms and licenses: Academic/Nonprofit Terms; Industry Terms
Depositor comments: wtGFP + S65G-S72A-K79R-T203Y-A206K. Excitation = 514; Emission = 527
How to cite: mTopaz-C1 was a gift from Michael Davidson (Addgene plasmid # 54709 ; http://n2t.net/addgene:54709 ; RRID:Addgene_54709)
